>Addgene plasmid #160925 | CAG-EnRRbpj | addgene full sequence | sequence record 322126 | Addgene NGS Result
GACATTGATTATTGACTAGTTATTAATAGTAATCAATTACGGGGTCATTAGTTCATAGCCCATATATGGA
GTTCCGCGTTACATAACTTACGGTAAATGGCCCGCCTGGCTGACCGCCCAACGACCCCCGCCCATTGACG
TCAATAATGACGTATGTTCCCATAGTAACGCCAATAGGGACTTTCCATTGACGTCAATGGGTGGAGTATT
TACGGTAAACTGCCCACTTGGCAGTACATCAAGTGTATCATATGCCAAGTACGCCCCCTATTGACGTCAA
TGACGGTAAATGGCCCGCCTGGCATTATGCCCAGTACATGACCTTATGGGACTTTCCTACTTGGCAGTAC
ATCTACGTATTAGTCATCGCTATTACCATGGTCGAGGTGAGCCCCACGTTCTGCTTCACTCTCCCCATCT
CCCCCCCCTCCCCACCCCCAATTTTGTATTTATTTATTTTTTAATTATTTTGTGCAGCGATGGGGGCGGG
GGGGGGGGGGGCGCGCGCCGGGGGGGGGGGGGGGGGGGGGGGGGGGGGGCGGGGCGAGGCGGAGAGGTGC
GGCGGCAGCCAATCAGAGCGGCGCGCTCCGAAAGTTTCCTTTTATGGCGAGGCGGCGGCGGCGGCGGCCC
TATAAAAAGCGAAGCGCGCGGCGGGCGGGAGTCGCTGCGCGCTGCCTTCGCCCCGTGCCCCGCTCCGCCG
CCGCCTCGCGCCGCCCGCCCCGGCTCTGACTGACCGCGTTACTCCCACAGGTGAGCGGGCGGGACGGCCC
TTCTCCTCCGGGCTGTAATTAGCGCTTGGTTTAATGACGGCTTGTTTCTTTTCTGTGGCTGCGTGAAAGC
CTTGAGGGGCTCCGGGAGGGCCCTTTGTGCGGGGGGAGCGGCTCGGGGGGTGCGTGCGTGTGTGTGTGCG
TGGGGAGCGCCGCGTGCGGCTCCGCGCTGCCCGGCGGCTGTGAGCGCTGCGGGCGCGGCGCGGGGCTTTG
TGCGCTCCGCAGTGTGCGCGAGGGGAGCGCGGCCGGGGGCGGTGCCCCGCGGTGCGGGGGGGGCTGCGAG
GGGAACAAAGGCTGCGTGCGGGGTGTGTGCGTGGGGGGGTGAGCAGGGGGTGTGGGCGCGTCGGTCGGGC
TGCAACCCCCCCTGCACCCCCCTCCCCGAGTTGCTGAGCACGGCCCGGCTTCGGGTGCGGGGCTCCGTAC
GGGGCGTGGCGCGGGGCTCGCCGTGCCGGGCGGGGGGTGGCGGCAGGTGGGGGTGCCGGGCGGGGCGGGG
CCGCCTCGGGCCGGGGGGGGCTCGGGGGAGGGGCGCGGCGGCCCCCGGAGCGCCGGCGGCTGTCGAGGCG
CGGCGAGCCGCAGCCATTGCCTTTTATGGTAATCGTGCGAGAGGGCGCAGGGACTTCCTTTGTCCCAAAT
CTGTGCGGAGCCGAAATCTGGGAGGCGCCGCCGCACCCCCTCTAGCGGGCGCGGGGCGAAGCGGTGCGGC
GCCGGCAGGAAGGAAATGGGCGGGGAGGGCCTTCGTGCGTCGCCGCGCCGCCGTCCCCTTCTCCCTCTCC
AGCCTCGGGGCTGTCCGCGGGGGGACGGCTGCCTTCGGGGGGGACGGGGCAGGGCGGGGTTCGGCTTCTG
GCGTGTGACCGGCGGCTCTAGAGCCTCTGCTAACCATGTTCATGCCTTCTTCTTTTTCCTACAGCTCCTG
GGCAACGTGCTGGTTATTGTGCTGTCTCATCATTTTGGCAAAGAATTCACCATGGTGGAATTTCGCGATG
CCCTGGAGGATCGCTGCAGCCCACAGTCAGCGCCCAGCCCCATTACCCTACAAATGCAGCATCTTCACCA
CCAGCAACAGCAGCAGCAGCAACAGCAGCAGCAAATGCAGCACCTCCACCAGCTGCAGCAACTGCAGCAG
TTGCACCAACAGCAACTGGCCGCCGGTGTCTTCCACCATCCGGCAATGGCCTTCGATGCCGCTGCAGCCG
CCGCTGCTGCAGCTGCTGCTGCGGCCGCCCACGCTCATGCTGCTGCACTGCAGCAGCGCCTCAGTGGCAG
TGGATCGCCCGCATCCTGCTCCACGCCCGCCTCGTCCACGCCGCTGACCATCAAGGAGGAGGAAAGCGAC
TCCGTGATCGGTGACATGAGTTTCCACAATCAGACGCACACCACCAACGAGGAGGAGGAGGCGGAGGAGG
ATGACGACATTGATGTGGATGTGGATGATACGTCGGCGGGCGGACGCCTGCCACCACCCGCCCACCAGCA
GCAGTCGACGGCCAAGCCCTCGCTGGCCTTTTCCATCTCCAACATCCTGAGCGATCGTTTCGGAGATGTC
CAGAAGCCTGGCAAGTCGATTGAGAACCAGGCCAGCATATTCCGCCCCTTCGAGGCGAATCGCTCCCAGA
CTGCCACGCCCTCCGCCTTTACAAGAGTGGATCTGCTGGAGTTTAGCCGGCAACAGCAAGCTGCCGCCGC
AGCCGCTACTGCGGCCATGATGCTGGAACGGGCCAACTTCCTTAACTGCTTCAATCCGGCTGCCTATCCC
AGGATACACGAGGAAATCGTGCAGAGTCGCCTGCGCAGGAGTGCAGCCAATGCCGTCATCCCGCCGCCCA
TGAGCTCCAAGATGAGCGATGCCAATCCAGAGAAATCTGCTCTGGGATCTATGCAGCCCAAGCTTGAGCA
GAAGCTGATCTCCGAGGAGGACCTGGCGCCTGTTGTGACAGGGAAGTTTGGTGAGCGGCCTCCACCCAAA
CGACTCACTAGGGAAGCTATGCGAAATTATTTAAAAGAACGAGGGGATCAAACAGTGCTCATTCTTCATG
CAAAAGTTGCACAGAAGTCTTACGGAAATGAAAAACGATTTTTTTGCCCTCCTCCTTGTGTGTATCTTAT
GGGCAGTGGTTGGAAGAAAAAAAAAGAGCAAATGGAACGAGATGGATGTTCTGAACAAGAGTCTCAACCC
TGTGCGTTTATTGGAATAGGAAACAGTGACCAAGAAATGCAGCAGCTGAACTTGGAAGGGAAGAACTACT
GCACAGCCAAAACATTGTACATATCTGATTCAGACAAGAGAAAACATTTCATGTTGTCTGTAAAGATGTT
CTATGGCAACAGCGATGACATTGGTGTGTTCCTCAGCAAGCGGATAAAGGTCATCTCCAAACCCTCCAAA
AAGAAGCAGTCACTGAAGAATGCTGACTTGTGCATTGCTTCAGGAACGAAGGTGGCACTGTTCAATCGCC
TTCGGTCCCAGACAGTTAGTACCAGGTACCTGCATGTAGAAGGAGGGAATTTCCACGCCAGTTCACAACA
GTGGGGAGCATTTTACATCCATCTCTTGGACGACGACGAGTCGGAAGGAGAGGAGTTCACAGTTAGAGAT
GGCTACATCCATTACGGGCAGACTGTCAAGCTTGTGTGCTCAGTGACTGGCATGGCACTCCCAAGATTGA
TAATTAGGAAAGTTGATAAGCAGACGGCATTACTGGATGCAGACGACCCTGTATCACAACTCCACAAATG
TGCATTTTACCTTAAGGATACAGAAAGAATGTACTTGTGCCTTTCTCAAGAAAGAATAATCCAATTTCAG
GCCACTCCATGTCCAAAAGAACAAAATAAGGAAATGATAAACGATGGAGCTTCCTGGACAATCATTAGCA
CAGACAAGGCAGAATACACGTTCTATGAGGGAATGGGCCCCGTCCTTGCCCCAGTCACCCCTGTGCCTGT
CGTAGAAAGTCTTCAGTTGAATGGCGGCGGGGACGTAGCAATGCTTGAACTTACAGGACAAAACTTTACT
CCAAATTTACGAGTGTGGTTTGGGGATGTAGAAGCCGAAACAATGTACAGATGTGGAGAGAGCATGCTCT
GTGTGGTCCCAGACATTTCTGCATTCCGGGAAGGTTGGAGATGGGTCCGCCAGCCAGTCCAGGTTCCAGT
GACTTTGGTCCGAAATGACGGGGTCATTTACTCCACCAGCCTTACCTTCACCTACACACCAGAGCCAGGG
CCGAGGCCACACTGCAGCGCTGCAGGAGCGATTCTCAGAGCCAACTCCAGCCAAGTGCCCTCCAATGAGT
CAAACACAAACAGCGAGGGGAATTACACAAATGCCAGCACAAATTCTACCAGTGTCACATCGTCCACAGC
AACCGTGGTGTCCTAAGAATTCGGCCGCACTCCTCAGGTGCAGGCTGCCTATCAGAAGGTGGTGGCTGGT
GTGGCCAATGCCCTGGCTCACAAATACCACTGAGATCTTTTTCCCTCTGCCAAAAATTATGGGGACATCA
TGAAGCCCCTTGAGCATCTGACTTCTGGCTAATAAAGGAAATTTATTTTCATTGCAATAGTGTGTTGGAA
TTTTTTGTGTCTCTCACTCGGAAGGACATATGGGAGGGCAAATCATTTAAAACATCAGAATGAGTATTTG
GTTTAGAGTTTGGCAACATATGCCCATATGCTGGCTGCCATGAACAAAGGTTGGCTATAAAGAGGTCATC
AGTATATGAAACAGCCCCCTGCTGTCCATTCCTTATTCCATAGAAAAGCCTTGACTTGAGGTTAGATTTT
TTTTATATTTTGTTTTGTGTTATTTTTTTCTTTAACATCCCTAAAATTTTCCTTACATGTTTTACTAGCC
AGATTTTTCCTCCTCTCCTGACTACTCCCAGTCATAGCTGTCCCTCTTCTCTTATGGAGATCCCTCGACC
TGCAGCCCAAGCTTGGCGTAATCATGGTCATAGCTGTTTCCTGTGTGAAATTGTTATCCGCTCACAATTC
CACACAACATACGAGCCGGAAGCATAAAGTGTAAAGCCTGGGGTGCCTAATGAGTGAGCTAACTCACATT
AATTGCGTTGCGCTCACTGCCCGCTTTCCAGTCGGGAAACCTGTCGTGCCAGCGGATCCGCATCTCAATT
AGTCAGCAACCATAGTCCCGCCCCTAACTCCGCCCATCCCGCCCCTAACTCCGCCCAGTTCCGCCCATTC
TCCGCCCCATGGCTGACTAATTTTTTTTATTTATGCAGAGGCCGAGGCCGCCTCGGCCTCTGAGCTATTC
CAGAAGTAGTGAGGAGGCTTTTTTGGAGGCCTAGGCTTTTGCAAAAAGCTAACTTGTTTATTGCAGCTTA
TAATGGTTACAAATAAAGCAATAGCATCACAAATTTCACAAATAAAGCATTTTTTTCACTGCATTCTAGT
TGTGGTTTGTCCAAACTCATCAATGTATCTTATCATGTCTGGATCCGCTGCATTAATGAATCGGCCAACG
CGCGGGGAGAGGCGGTTTGCGTATTGGGCGCTCTTCCGCTTCCTCGCTCACTGACTCGCTGCGCTCGGTC
GTTCGGCTGCGGCGAGCGGTATCAGCTCACTCAAAGGCGGTAATACGGTTATCCACAGAATCAGGGGATA
ACGCAGGAAAGAACATGTGAGCAAAAGGCCAGCAAAAGGCCAGGAACCGTAAAAAGGCCGCGTTGCTGGC
GTTTTTCCATAGGCTCCGCCCCCCTGACGAGCATCACAAAAATCGACGCTCAAGTCAGAGGTGGCGAAAC
CCGACAGGACTATAAAGATACCAGGCGTTTCCCCCTGGAAGCTCCCTCGTGCGCTCTCCTGTTCCGACCC
TGCCGCTTACCGGATACCTGTCCGCCTTTCTCCCTTCGGGAAGCGTGGCGCTTTCTCATAGCTCACGCTG
TAGGTATCTCAGTTCGGTGTAGGTCGTTCGCTCCAAGCTGGGCTGTGTGCACGAACCCCCCGTTCAGCCC
GACCGCTGCGCCTTATCCGGTAACTATCGTCTTGAGTCCAACCCGGTAAGACACGACTTATCGCCACTGG
CAGCAGCCACTGGTAACAGGATTAGCAGAGCGAGGTATGTAGGCGGTGCTACAGAGTTCTTGAAGTGGTG
GCCTAACTACGGCTACACTAGAAGAACAGTATTTGGTATCTGCGCTCTGCTGAAGCCAGTTACCTTCGGA
AAAAGAGTTGGTAGCTCTTGATCCGGCAAACAAACCACCGCTGGTAGCGGTGGTTTTTTTGTTTGCAAGC
AGCAGATTACGCGCAGAAAAAAAGGATCTCAAGAAGATCCTTTGATCTTTTCTACGGGGTCTGACGCTCA
GTGGAACGAAAACTCACGTTAAGGGATTTTGGTCATGAGATTATCAAAAAGGATCTTCACCTAGATCCTT
TTAAATTAAAAATGAAGTTTTAAATCAATCTAAAGTATATATGAGTAAACTTGGTCTGACAGTTACCAAT
GCTTAATCAGTGAGGCACCTATCTCAGCGATCTGTCTATTTCGTTCATCCATAGTTGCCTGACTCCCCGT
CGTGTAGATAACTACGATACGGGAGGGCTTACCATCTGGCCCCAGTGCTGCAATGATACCGCGAGACCCA
CGCTCACCGGCTCCAGATTTATCAGCAATAAACCAGCCAGCCGGAAGGGCCGAGCGCAGAAGTGGTCCTG
CAACTTTATCCGCCTCCATCCAGTCTATTAATTGTTGCCGGGAAGCTAGAGTAAGTAGTTCGCCAGTTAA
TAGTTTGCGCAACGTTGTTGCCATTGCTACAGGCATCGTGGTGTCACGCTCGTCGTTTGGTATGGCTTCA
TTCAGCTCCGGTTCCCAACGATCAAGGCGAGTTACATGATCCCCCATGTTGTGCAAAAAAGCGGTTAGCT
CCTTCGGTCCTCCGATCGTTGTCAGAAGTAAGTTGGCCGCAGTGTTATCACTCATGGTTATGGCAGCACT
GCATAATTCTCTTACTGTCATGCCATCCGTAAGATGCTTTTCTGTGACTGGTGAGTACTCAACCAAGTCA
TTCTGAGAATAGTGTATGCGGCGACCGAGTTGCTCTTGCCCGGCGTCAATACGGGATAATACCGCGCCAC
ATAGCAGAACTTTAAAAGTGCTCATCATTGGAAAACGTTCTTCGGGGCGAAAACTCTCAAGGATCTTACC
GCTGTTGAGATCCAGTTCGATGTAACCCACTCGTGCACCCAACTGATCTTCAGCATCTTTTACTTTCACC
AGCGTTTCTGGGTGAGCAAAAACAGGAAGGCAAAATGCCGCAAAAAAGGGAATAAGGGCGACACGGAAAT
GTTGAATACTCATACTCTTCCTTTTTCAATATTATTGAAGCATTTATCAGGGTTATTGTCTCATGAGCGG
ATACATATTTGAATGTATTTAGAAAAATAAACAAATAGGGGTTCCGCGCACATTTCCCCGAAAAGTGCCA
CCTGGGTC
Features (pLannotate 1.2.2; 19 found; start..end, strand, type, name):
      1..380     +  enhancer       CMV enhancer: human cytomegalovirus immediate early enhancer
    382..657     +  promoter       chicken β-actin promoter: No description available
    658..1674    +  intron         chimeric intron: chimera between introns from chicken β-actin and rabbit β-globin
   1672..1731    +  CDS            HBB (fragment): HBB_LEPEU - Experimental evidence at protein level: Swiss-Prot protein existence level 1. Involved in oxygen transport from the lung to the various peripheral tissues. From Lepus europaeus (European hare).
   1750..2643    +  CDS            en (fragment): HMEN_DROME - Experimental evidence at protein level: Swiss-Prot protein existence level 1. This protein specifies the body segmentation pattern. It is required for the development of the central nervous system. Transcriptional regulator that represses activated promoters. Wg signaling operates by inactivating the SGG repression of EN autoactivation. From Drosophila melanogaster (Fruit fly).
   2587..4143    +  CDS            Rbpj: SUH_MOUSE - Also known as Igkjrb1, Igkrsbp, Rbpsuh. Experimental evidence at protein level: Swiss-Prot protein existence level 1. Transcriptional regulator that plays a central role in Notch signaling, a signaling pathway involved in cell-cell communication that regulates a broad spectrum of cell-fate determinations (PubMed:7566092). Acts as a transcriptional repressor when it is not associated with Notch proteins. When associated with some NICD product of Notch proteins (Notch intracellular domain), it acts as a transcriptional activator that activates transcription of Notch target genes (By
   4150..4230    +  CDS            HBB (fragment): HBB_PONPY - Experimental evidence at transcript level: Swiss-Prot protein existence level 2. Involved in oxygen transport from the lung to the various peripheral tissues. From Pongo pygmaeus (Bornean orangutan).
   4301..4356    +  polyA_signal   β-globin poly(A) signal: rabbit β-globin polyadenylation signal (Gil and Proudfoot, 1987)
   4741..4757    -  protein_bind   lac operator: The lac repressor binds to the lac operator to inhibit transcription in E. coli. This inhibition can be relieved by adding lactose or isopropyl-β-D-thiogalactopyranoside (IPTG). lac repressor encoded by lacI
   4765..4795    -  promoter       lac promoter: promoter for the E. coli lac operon
   4810..4831    -  protein_bind   CAP binding site: CAP binding activates transcription in the presence of cAMP. E. coli catabolite activator protein
   4844..4883    -  CDS            lacI (fragment): lac repressor; lacI; The lac repressor binds to the lac operator to inhibit transcription in E. coli. This inhibition can be relieved by adding lactose or isopropyl-β-D-thiogalactopyranoside (IPTG).
   4890..4912    +  promoter       SV40 promoter (fragment): SV40 enhancer and early promoter
   4936..5071    +  rep_origin     SV40 ori: SV40 origin of replication
   5091..5225    +  polyA_signal   SV40 poly(A) signal: SV40 polyadenylation signal
   5227..5281    -  CDS            lacI (fragment): lac repressor; lacI; The lac repressor binds to the lac operator to inhibit transcription in E. coli. This inhibition can be relieved by adding lactose or isopropyl-β-D-thiogalactopyranoside (IPTG).
   5464..6052    -  rep_origin     ori: high-copy-number ColE1/pMB1/pBR322/pUC origin of replication
   6223..7083    -  CDS            AmpR: β-lactamase; bla; confers resistance to ampicillin, carbenicillin, and related antibiotics
   7084..7188    -  promoter       AmpR promoter: bla
