[The description below was written by a language model from this plasmid's Addgene catalogue record and pLannotate feature annotations shown in this document.]
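Description:
CAG-EnRRbpj is a 7.2 kb mammalian/vertebrate expression plasmid built on the CAG-EGFP backbone, designed to express a dominant-negative form of the Notch pathway transcription factor Rbpj. It is propagated in E. coli as a high-copy plasmid through a ColE1/pUC-type origin and selected with ampicillin via the β-lactamase gene and its native promoter. Remnants of lac regulatory sequences (lac promoter, operator, CAP site and short lacI fragments) are backbone carry-over. An SV40 origin and an SV40 poly(A) signal are also present; the origin could support episomal replication in cells supplying large T antigen.

The payload is driven by the composite CAG promoter, made up of the CMV immediate early enhancer, the chicken β-actin promoter and a chimeric β-actin/β-globin intron, which gives strong, broadly active expression. Downstream lies a fusion coding sequence in which a fragment of the Drosophila Engrailed protein, containing its transcriptional repressor domain, is joined to mouse Rbpj, followed by the rabbit β-globin polyadenylation signal. The short HBB fragments flanking the insert are most likely β-globin exon remnants of the CAG cassette rather than intended coding parts. No EGFP feature is annotated, suggesting the fusion replaced the backbone's reporter, although the cloning sites are not recorded.

Rbpj normally binds Notch target genes and switches to an activator when it is bound by the Notch intracellular domain. Tethering the Engrailed repressor to it is expected to hold those targets in a repressed state regardless of Notch activation. The construct is therefore used to inhibit Notch signaling, and the associated work examined how Notch regulates retinal progenitor cell states and cone photoreceptor formation.
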