Addgene plasmid #160925: CAG-EnRRbpj
Purpose: dominant-negative construct to inhibit Notch signaling
Depositing lab: Mark Emerson. Depositing organization: The City University of New York (CUNY) on behalf of City College of New York. Publication: Notch signaling represses cone photoreceptor formation through the regulation of retinal progenitor cell states. Chen X, Emerson MM. Sci Rep. 2021 Jul 15;11(1):14525. doi: 10.1038/s41598-021-93692-w. PubMed 34267251.
Backbone
  Vector backbone: CAG-EGFP
Growth in bacteria
  Bacterial resistance: Ampicillin, 100 μg/mL
  Growth temperature: 37°C
  Growth strain: DH5alpha
  Copy number: High Copy
Gene/Insert
  Gene/Insert name: EnRRbpj
  Species: M. musculus (mouse)
  Mutation: fused with an engrailed repressor
  Cloning method: Restriction Enzyme; 5′ cloning site unknown (unknown if destroyed); 3′ cloning site unknown (unknown if destroyed)
  Sequencing primers: 5′ unknown
Terms and licenses: Academic/Nonprofit Terms; Industry Terms: Not Available to Industry
How to cite: CAG-EnRRbpj was a gift from Mark Emerson (Addgene plasmid # 160925 ; http://n2t.net/addgene:160925 ; RRID:Addgene_160925)
